Addgene plasmid #175466: MSNA-c001
Purpose: Protein expression in bacterial cells. FERM domain, M1-E346. Used for crystallography (PDB:6TXQ).
Depositing lab: Opher Gileadi. Depositing organization: University of Oxford. Publication: Discovery of FERM domain protein-protein interaction inhibitors for MSN and CD44 as a potential therapeutic approach for Alzheimer's disease. Du Y, Bradshaw WJ, Leisner TM, Annor-Gyamfi JK, Qian K, Bashore FM, Sikdar A, Nwogbo FO, Ivanov AA, Frye SV, Gileadi O, Brennan PE, Levey AI, Axtman AD, Pearce KH, Fu H, Katis VL. J Biol Chem. 2023 Oct 20:105382. doi: 10.1016/j.jbc.2023.105382. PubMed 37866628.
Backbone
  Vector backbone: pNIC28-Bsa4
  Vector type: Bacterial Expression
Growth in bacteria
  Bacterial resistance: Kanamycin, 50 μg/mL
  Growth temperature: 37°C
  Growth strain: DH5alpha
  Copy number: High Copy
Gene/Insert
  Gene/Insert name: MSN (alt name: HEL70|IMD50)
  Species: H. sapiens (human)
  Entrez Gene: MSN (a.k.a. HEL70, IMD50)
  Tag / fusion protein: His6-TEV (N terminal on insert)
  Cloning method: Ligation Independent Cloning
Terms and licenses: Academic/Nonprofit Terms; Industry Terms: Not Available to Industry
Depositor comments: Ligation-independent cloning 5' site GTACTTCCAATCCAT; 3' site TATCCACCTTTACT. Gileadi lab uses BL21(DE3)-R3-pRARE2 cells for expression.
How to cite: MSNA-c001 was a gift from Opher Gileadi (Addgene plasmid # 175466 ; http://n2t.net/addgene:175466 ; RRID:Addgene_175466)
