[The description below was written by a language model from this plasmid's Addgene catalogue record and pLannotate feature annotations shown in this document.]
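Description:
MSNA-c001 is a bacterial expression plasmid built on the pNIC28-Bsa4 backbone, a pET-style T7 vector adapted for ligation-independent cloning. It carries the FERM domain of human moesin (MSN), residues M1 to E346, fused at its N terminus to a His6 tag followed by a TEV protease site, so the tag can be used for metal-affinity purification and then cleaved off. The annotation software matched the insert to the mouse moesin entry, which reflects the close similarity of the orthologues; the catalogue record states the species as human. The N-terminal tag itself was not called in the feature table, though the gap between the ribosome binding site and the start of the moesin match is where it would lie.

Transcription is driven by a T7 promoter with an adjacent lac operator, followed by the T7 gene 10 ribosome binding site and ending at a T7 terminator. A lacI gene with its own promoter on the plasmid supplies the repressor, so expression stays low until IPTG induction in a host that provides T7 RNA polymerase; the depositor notes use of a BL21(DE3) derivative carrying a rare-codon plasmid. Short His-tag and T7 gene 10-derived fragments annotated downstream of the insert appear to be backbone remnants and are not listed as part of the product. Selection is by kanamycin through an aminoglycoside phosphotransferase gene. Replication relies on a ColE1/pMB1-type origin with bom and rop elements present; the record lists the copy number as high. An f1 origin and tetracycline-resistance gene fragments are also annotated. The construct was used to produce protein for crystallography of the moesin FERM domain, in work on inhibitors of the MSN–CD44 interaction.
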