Features (pLannotate 1.2.2; 19 found; start..end, strand, type, name):
     12..34      +  RBS            RBS: efficient ribosome binding site from bacteriophage T7 gene 10 (Olins and Rangwala, 1989)
    108..1082    +  CDS            Msn (fragment): MOES_MOUSE - Experimental evidence at protein level: Swiss-Prot protein existence level 1. Ezrin-radixin-moesin (ERM) family protein that connects the actin cytoskeleton to the plasma membrane and thereby regulates the structure and function of specific domains of the cell cortex. Tethers actin filaments by oscillating between a resting and an activated state providing transient interactions between moesin and the actin cytoskeleton (By similarity). Once phosphorylated on its C-terminal threonine, moesin is activated leading to interaction with F-actin and cytoskeletal rearrangement (By simila
   1211..1228    +  CDS            9xHis (fragment): 9xHis affinity tag
   1238..1287    +  CDS            SET1 (fragment): solubility-enhancement tag derived from T7 phage gene 10B
   1295..1342    +  terminator     T7 terminator: transcription terminator for bacteriophage T7 RNA polymerase
   1379..1807    +  rep_origin     f1 ori (sequence partly withheld): f1 bacteriophage origin of replication; arrow indicates direction of (+) strand synthesis
   1860..1917    +  promoter       AmpR promoter (fragment): bla
   1926..2741    -  CDS            KanR: aminoglycoside phosphotransferase; aph(3')-Ia; confers resistance to kanamycin in bacteria or G418 (Geneticin®) in eukaryotes
   2863..3451    +  rep_origin     ori: high-copy-number ColE1/pMB1/pBR322/pUC origin of replication
   3637..3776    -  misc_feature   bom: basis of mobility region from pBR322
   3878..4069    -  CDS            rop: Rop protein, which maintains plasmids at low copy number; rop
   4086..4466    +  CDS            YPB1_ECOLX: Protein predicted: Swiss-Prot protein existence level 4. From Escherichia coli.
   4538..4829    -  CDS            TcR (fragment): tetracycline efflux protein; tet; confers resistance to tetracycline
   4844..4865    -  protein_bind   CAP binding site: CAP binding activates transcription in the presence of cAMP. E. coli catabolite activator protein
   4878..5960    -  CDS            lacI: lac repressor; lacI; The lac repressor binds to the lac operator to inhibit transcription in E. coli. This inhibition can be relieved by adding lactose or isopropyl-β-D-thiogalactopyranoside (IPTG).
   5961..6038    -  promoter       lacI promoter: lacI
   6046..6325    -  CDS            TcR (fragment): tetracycline efflux protein; tet; confers resistance to tetracycline
   6347..6365    +  promoter       T7 promoter: promoter for bacteriophage T7 RNA polymerase
   6366..6390    +  protein_bind   lac operator: The lac repressor binds to the lac operator to inhibit transcription in E. coli. This inhibition can be relieved by adding lactose or isopropyl-β-D-thiogalactopyranoside (IPTG). lac repressor encoded by lacI
>Addgene plasmid #175466 | MSNA-c001 | addgene full sequence | sequence record 353144 | Addgene NGS Result
CTAGAAATAATTTTGTTTAACTTTAAGAAGGAGATATACATATGCACCATCATCATCATCATTCTTCTGG
TGTAGATCTGGGTACCGAGAACCTGTACTTCCAATCCATGCCCAAAACGATCAGTGTGCGTGTGACCACC
ATGGATGCAGAGCTGGAGTTTGCCATCCAGCCCAACACCACCGGGAAGCAGCTATTTGACCAGGTGGTGA
AAACTATTGGCTTGAGGGAAGTTTGGTTCTTTGGTCTGCAGTACCAGGACACTAAAGGTTTCTCCACCTG
GCTGAAACTCAATAAGAAGGTGACTGCCCAGGATGTGCGGAAGGAAAGCCCCCTGCTCTTTAAGTTCCGT
GCCAAGTTCTACCCTGAGGATGTGTCCGAGGAATTGATTCAGGACATCACTCAGCGCCTGTTCTTTCTGC
AAGTGAAAGAGGGCATTCTCAATGATGATATTTACTGCCCGCCTGAGACCGCTGTGCTGCTGGCCTCGTA
TGCTGTCCAGTCTAAGTATGGCGACTTCAATAAGGAAGTGCATAAGTCTGGCTACCTGGCCGGAGACAAG
TTGCTCCCGCAGAGAGTCCTGGAACAGCACAAACTCAACAAGGACCAGTGGGAGGAGCGGATCCAGGTGT
GGCATGAGGAACACCGTGGCATGCTCAGGGAGGATGCTGTCCTGGAATATCTGAAGATTGCTCAAGATCT
GGAGATGTATGGTGTGAACTACTTCAGCATCAAGAACAAGAAAGGCTCAGAGCTGTGGCTGGGGGTGGAT
GCCCTGGGTCTCAACATCTATGAGCAGAATGACAGACTAACTCCCAAGATAGGCTTCCCCTGGAGTGAAA
TCAGGAACATCTCTTTCAATGATAAGAAATTTGTCATCAAGCCCATTGACAAAAAAGCCCCGGACTTCGT
CTTCTATGCTCCCCGGCTGCGGATTAACAAGCGGATCTTGGCCTTGTGCATGGGGAACCATGAACTATAC
ATGCGCCGTCGCAAGCCTGATACCATTGAGGTGCAGCAGATGAAGGCACAGGCCCGGGAGGAGAAGCACC
AGAAGCAGATGGAGCGTGCTATGCTGGAAAATGAGAAGAAGAAGCGTGAAATGGCAGAGAAGGAGAAAGA
GAAGATTGAACGGGAGAAGGAGGAGTGACAGTAAAGGTGGATACGGATCCGAATTCGAGCTCCGTCGACA
AGCTTGCGGCCGCACTCGAGCACCACCACCACCACCACTGAGATCCGGCTGCTAACAAAGCCCGAAAGGA
AGCTGAGTTGGCTGCTGCCACCGCTGAGCAATAACTAGCATAACCCCTTGGGGCCTCTAAACGGGTCTTG
AGGGGTTTTTTGCTGAAAGGAGGAACTATATCCGGATTGGCGAATGGG
[124 nt withheld, positions 1379-1502]
C
[91 nt withheld, positions 1504-1594]
A
[49 nt withheld, positions 1596-1644]
CCTTTGACGTTGGAGTCCACGTTCTTT
[37 nt withheld, positions 1672-1708]
ACCCTATCTCGGTCTATTCTTTTGATTTATAAGGGATTTTGCCGATTTCGGCCTATTGGTTAAAAAATGA
GCTGATTTAACAAAAATTTAACGCGAATTTTAACAAAATATTAACGCTTACAATTTAGGTGGCACTTTTC
GGGGAAATGTGCGCGGAACCCCTATTTGTTTATTTTTCTAAATACATTCAAATATGTATCCGCTCATGAA
TTAATTCTTAGAAAAACTCATCGAGCATCAAATGAAACTGCAATTTATTCATATCAGGATTATCAATACC
ATATTTTTGAAAAAGCCGTTTCTGTAATGAAGGAGAAAACTCACCGAGGCAGTTCCATAGGATGGCAAGA
TCCTGGTATCGGTCTGCGATTCCGACTCGTCCAACATCAATACAACCTATTAATTTCCCCTCGTCAAAAA
TAAGGTTATCAAGTGAGAAATCACCATGAGTGACGACTGAATCCGGTGAGAATGGCAAAAGTTTATGCAT
TTCTTTCCAGACTTGTTCAACAGGCCAGCCATTACGCTCGTCATCAAAATCACTCGCATCAACCAAACCG
TTATTCATTCGTGATTGCGCCTGAGCGAGACGAAATACGCGATCGCTGTTAAAAGGACAATTACAAACAG
GAATCGAATGCAACCGGCGCAGGAACACTGCCAGCGCATCAACAATATTTTCACCTGAATCAGGATATTC
TTCTAATACCTGGAATGCTGTTTTCCCGGGGATCGCAGTGGTGAGTAACCATGCATCATCAGGAGTACGG
ATAAAATGCTTGATGGTCGGAAGAGGCATAAATTCCGTCAGCCAGTTTAGTCTGACCATCTCATCTGTAA
CATCATTGGCAACGCTACCTTTGCCATGTTTCAGAAACAACTCTGGCGCATCGGGCTTCCCATACAATCG
ATAGATTGTCGCACCTGATTGCCCGACATTATCGCGAGCCCATTTATACCCATATAAATCAGCATCCATG
TTGGAATTTAATCGCGGCCTAGAGCAAGACGTTTCCCGTTGAATATGGCTCATAACACCCCTTGTATTAC
TGTTTATGTAAGCAGACAGTTTTATTGTTCATGACCAAAATCCCTTAACGTGAGTTTTCGTTCCACTGAG
CGTCAGACCCCGTAGAAAAGATCAAAGGATCTTCTTGAGATCCTTTTTTTCTGCGCGTAATCTGCTGCTT
GCAAACAAAAAAACCACCGCTACCAGCGGTGGTTTGTTTGCCGGATCAAGAGCTACCAACTCTTTTTCCG
AAGGTAACTGGCTTCAGCAGAGCGCAGATACCAAATACTGTCCTTCTAGTGTAGCCGTAGTTAGGCCACC
ACTTCAAGAACTCTGTAGCACCGCCTACATACCTCGCTCTGCTAATCCTGTTACCAGTGGCTGCTGCCAG
TGGCGATAAGTCGTGTCTTACCGGGTTGGACTCAAGACGATAGTTACCGGATAAGGCGCAGCGGTCGGGC
TGAACGGGGGGTTCGTGCACACAGCCCAGCTTGGAGCGAACGACCTACACCGAACTGAGATACCTACAGC
GTGAGCTATGAGAAAGCGCCACGCTTCCCGAAGGGAGAAAGGCGGACAGGTATCCGGTAAGCGGCAGGGT
CGGAACAGGAGAGCGCACGAGGGAGCTTCCAGGGGGAAACGCCTGGTATCTTTATAGTCCTGTCGGGTTT
CGCCACCTCTGACTTGAGCGTCGATTTTTGTGATGCTCGTCAGGGGGGCGGAGCCTATGGAAAAACGCCA
GCAACGCGGCCTTTTTACGGTTCCTGGCCTTTTGCTGGCCTTTTGCTCACATGTTCTTTCCTGCGTTATC
CCCTGATTCTGTGGATAACCGTATTACCGCCTTTGAGTGAGCTGATACCGCTCGCCGCAGCCGAACGACC
GAGCGCAGCGAGTCAGTGAGCGAGGAAGCGGAAGAGCGCCTGATGCGGTATTTTCTCCTTACGCATCTGT
GCGGTATTTCACACCGCAATGGTGCACTCTCAGTACAATCTGCTCTGATGCCGCATAGTTAAGCCAGTAT
ACACTCCGCTATCGCTACGTGACTGGGTCATGGCTGCGCCCCGACACCCGCCAACACCCGCTGACGCGCC
CTGACGGGCTTGTCTGCTCCCGGCATCCGCTTACAGACAAGCTGTGACCGTCTCCGGGAGCTGCATGTGT
CAGAGGTTTTCACCGTCATCACCGAAACGCGCGAGGCAGCTGCGGTAAAGCTCATCAGCGTGGTCGTGAA
GCGATTCACAGATGTCTGCCTGTTCATCCGCGTCCAGCTCGTTGAGTTTCTCCAGAAGCGTTAATGTCTG
GCTTCTGATAAAGCGGGCCATGTTAAGGGCGGTTTTTTCCTGTTTGGTCACTGATGCCTCCGTGTAAGGG
GGATTTCTGTTCATGGGGGTAATGATACCGATGAAACGAGAGAGGATGCTCACGATACGGGTTACTGATG
ATGAACATGCCCGGTTACTGGAACGTTGTGAGGGTAAACAACTGGCGGTATGGATGCGGCGGGACCAGAG
AAAAATCACTCAGGGTCAATGCCAGCGCTTCGTTAATACAGATGTAGGTGTTCCACAGGGTAGCCAGCAG
CATCCTGCGATGCAGATCCGGAACATAATGGTGCAGGGCGCTGACTTCCGCGTTTCCAGACTTTACGAAA
CACGGAAACCGAAGACCATTCATGTTGTTGCTCAGGTCGCAGACGTTTTGCAGCAGCAGTCGCTTCACGT
TCGCTCGCGTATCGGTGATTCATTCTGCTAACCAGTAAGGCAACCCCGCCAGCCTAGCCGGGTCCTCAAC
GACAGGAGCACGATCATGCGCACCCGTGGGGCCGCCATGCCGGCGATAATGGCCTGCTTCTCGCCGAAAC
GTTTGGTGGCGGGACCAGTGACGAAGGCTTGAGCGAGGGCGTGCAAGATTCCGAATACCGCAAGCGACAG
GCCGATCATCGTCGCGCTCCAGCGAAAGCGGTCCTCGCCGAAAATGACCCAGAGCGCTGCCGGCACCTGT
CCTACGAGTTGCATGATAAAGAAGACAGTCATAAGTGCGGCGACGATAGTCATGCCCCGCGCCCACCGGA
AGGAGCTGACTGGGTTGAAGGCTCTCAAGGGCATCGGTCGAGATCCCGGTGCCTAATGAGTGAGCTAACT
TACATTAATTGCGTTGCGCTCACTGCCCGCTTTCCAGTCGGGAAACCTGTCGTGCCAGCTGCATTAATGA
ATCGGCCAACGCGCGGGGAGAGGCGGTTTGCGTATTGGGCGCCAGGGTGGTTTTTCTTTTCACCAGTGAG
ACGGGCAACAGCTGATTGCCCTTCACCGCCTGGCCCTGAGAGAGTTGCAGCAAGCGGTCCACGCTGGTTT
GCCCCAGCAGGCGAAAATCCTGTTTGATGGTGGTTAACGGCGGGATATAACATGAGCTGTCTTCGGTATC
GTCGTATCCCACTACCGAGATATCCGCACCAACGCGCAGCCCGGACTCGGTAATGGCGCGCATTGCGCCC
AGCGCCATCTGATCGTTGGCAACCAGCATCGCAGTGGGAACGATGCCCTCATTCAGCATTTGCATGGTTT
GTTGAAAACCGGACATGGCACTCCAGTCGCCTTCCCGTTCCGCTATCGGCTGAATTTGATTGCGAGTGAG
ATATTTATGCCAGCCAGCCAGACGCAGACGCGCCGAGACAGAACTTAATGGGCCCGCTAACAGCGCGATT
TGCTGGTGACCCAATGCGACCAGATGCTCCACGCCCAGTCGCGTACCGTCTTCATGGGAGAAAATAATAC
TGTTGATGGGTGTCTGGTCAGAGACATCAAGAAATAACGCCGGAACATTAGTGCAGGCAGCTTCCACAGC
AATGGCATCCTGGTCATCCAGCGGATAGTTAATGATCAGCCCACTGACGCGTTGCGCGAGAAGATTGTGC
ACCGCCGCTTTACAGGCTTCGACGCCGCTTCGTTCTACCATCGACACCACCACGCTGGCACCCAGTTGAT
CGGCGCGAGATTTAATCGCCGCGACAATTTGCGACGGCGCGTGCAGGGCCAGACTGGAGGTGGCAACGCC
AATCAGCAACGACTGTTTGCCCGCCAGTTGTTGTGCCACGCGGTTGGGAATGTAATTCAGCTCCGCCATC
GCCGCTTCCACTTTTTCCCGCGTTTTCGCAGAAACGTGGCTGGCCTGGTTCACCACGCGGGAAACGGTCT
GATAAGAGACACCGGCATACTCTGCGACATCGTATAACGTTACTGGTTTCACATTCACCACCCTGAATTG
ACTCTCTTCCGGGCGCTATCATGCCATACCGCGAAAGGTTTTGCGCCATTCGATGGTGTCCGGGATCTCG
ACGCTCTCCCTTATGCGACTCCTGCATTAGGAAGCAGCCCAGTAGTAGGTTGAGGCCGTTGAGCACCGCC
GCCGCAAGGAATGGTGCATGCAAGGAGATGGCGCCCAACAGTCCCCCGGCCACGGGGCCTGCCACCATAC
CCACGCCGAAACAAGCGCTCATGAGCCCGAAGTGGCGAGCCCGATCTTCCCCATCGGTGATGTCGGCGAT
ATAGGCGCCAGCAACCGCACCTGTGGCGCCGGTGATGCCGGCCACGATGCGTCCGGCGTAGAGGATCGAG
ATCTCGATCCCGCGAAATTAATACGACTCACTATAGGGGAATTGTGAGCGGATAACAATTCCCCT
