>Addgene plasmid #175466 | MSNA-c001 | depositor partial sequence | sequence record 340373 | Coding sequence (including tags)
CATATGCACCATCATCATCATCATTCTTCTGGTGTAGATCTGGGTACCGAGAACCTGTACTTCCAATCCA
TGCCCAAAACGATCAGTGTGCGTGTGACCACCATGGATGCAGAGCTGGAGTTTGCCATCCAGCCCAACAC
CACCGGGAAGCAGCTATTTGACCAGGTGGTGAAAACTATTGGCTTGAGGGAAGTTTGGTTCTTTGGTCTG
CAGTACCAGGACACTAAAGGTTTCTCCACCTGGCTGAAACTCAATAAGAAGGTGACTGCCCAGGATGTGC
GGAAGGAAAGCCCCCTGCTCTTTAAGTTCCGTGCCAAGTTCTACCCTGAGGATGTGTCCGAGGAATTGAT
TCAGGACATCACTCAGCGCCTGTTCTTTCTGCAAGTGAAAGAGGGCATTCTCAATGATGATATTTACTGC
CCGCCTGAGACCGCTGTGCTGCTGGCCTCGTATGCTGTCCAGTCTAAGTATGGCGACTTCAATAAGGAAG
TGCATAAGTCTGGCTACCTGGCCGGAGACAAGTTGCTCCCGCAGAGAGTCCTGGAACAGCACAAACTCAA
CAAGGACCAGTGGGAGGAGCGGATCCAGGTGTGGCATGAGGAACACCGTGGCATGCTCAGGGAGGATGCT
GTCCTGGAATATCTGAAGATTGCTCAAGATCTGGAGATGTATGGTGTGAACTACTTCAGCATCAAGAACA
AGAAAGGCTCAGAGCTGTGGCTGGGGGTGGATGCCCTGGGTCTCAACATCTATGAGCAGAATGACAGACT
AACTCCCAAGATAGGCTTCCCCTGGAGTGAAATCAGGAACATCTCTTTCAATGATAAGAAATTTGTCATC
AAGCCCATTGACAAAAAAGCCCCGGACTTCGTCTTCTATGCTCCCCGGCTGCGGATTAACAAGCGGATCT
TGGCCTTGTGCATGGGGAACCATGAACTATACATGCGCCGTCGCAAGCCTGATACCATTGAGGTGCAGCA
GATGAAGGCACAGGCCCGGGAGGAGAAGCACCAGAAGCAGATGGAGCGTGCTATGCTGGAAAATGAGAAG
AAGAAGCGTGAAATGGCAGAGAAGGAGAAAGAGAAGATTGAACGGGAGAAGGAGGAGTGACAGTAAAGGT
GGATACGGATCCGAA
